>Addgene plasmid #191163 | EK0438 SFFV-mCherry-SGc(s70587)cSG-EGFP-(3xMS2) (FLP-IN) | addgene full sequence | sequence record 375409 | Addgene NGS Result
AGTATCTGCTCCCTGCTTGTGTGTTGGAGGTCGCTGAGTAGTGCGCGAGCAAAATTTAAGCTACAACAAG
GCAAGGCTTGACCGACAATTGCCGATAAAATAAAAGATTTTATTTAGTCTCCAGAAAAAGGGGGGAATGA
AAGACCCCACCTGTAGGTTTGGCAAGCTAGCTGCAGTAACGCCATTTTGCAAGGCATGGAAAAATACCAA
ACCAAGAATAGAGAAGTTCAGATCAAGGGCGGGTACATGAAAATAGCTAACGTTGGGCCAAACAGGATAT
CTGCGGTGAGCAGTTTCGGCCCCGGCCCGGGGCCAAGAACAGATGGTCACCGCAGTTTCGGCCCCGGCCC
GAGGCCAAGAACAGATGGTCCCCAGATATGGCCCAACCCTCAGCAGTTTCTTAAGACCCATCAGATGTTT
CCAGGCTCCCCCAAGGACCTGAAATGACCCTGCGCCTTATTTGAATTAACCAATCAGCCTGCTTCTCGCT
TCTGTTCGCGCGCTTCTGCTTCCCGAGCTCTATAAAAGAGCTCACAACCCCTCACTCGGCGCGCCAGTCC
TCCGACAGACTGAGTCGCCCGGGAAGCTTCGCCACCATGGTGAGCAAGGGCGAGGAGGATAACATGGCCA
TCATCAAGGAGTTCATGCGCTTCAAGGTGCACATGGAGGGCTCCGTGAACGGCCACGAGTTCGAGATCGA
GGGCGAGGGCGAGGGCCGCCCCTACGAGGGCACCCAGACCGCCAAGCTGAAGGTGACCAAGGGTGGCCCC
CTGCCCTTCGCCTGGGACATCCTGTCCCCTCAGTTCATGTACGGCTCCAAGGCCTACGTGAAGCACCCCG
CCGACATTCCCGACTACTTGAAGCTGTCCTTCCCCGAGGGCTTCAAGTGGGAGCGCGTGATGAACTTCGA
GGACGGCGGCGTGGTGACCGTGACCCAGGACTCCTCCCTGCAGGACGGCGAGTTCATCTACAAGGTGAAG
CTGCGCGGCACCAACTTCCCCTCCGACGGCCCCGTAATGCAGAAGAAGACCATGGGCTGGGAGGCCTCCT
CCGAGCGGATGTACCCCGAGGACGGCGCCCTGAAGGGCGAGATCAAGCAGAGGCTGAAGCTGAAGGACGG
CGGCCACTACGACGCTGAGGTCAAGACCACCTACAAGGCCAAGAAGCCCGTGCAGCTGCCCGGCGCCTAC
AACGTCAACATCAAGTTGGACATCACCTCCCACAACGAGGACTACACCATCGTGGAACAGTACGAACGCG
CCGAGGGCCGCCACTCCACCGGCGGCATGGACGAGCTGTACAAGAGCGACGCGTTGGAAGCCAGACACAA
ACAGAAAATTGTGGCTCCGGTGAAACAGACTTTGAATTTTGACCTTCTGAAGCTGGCGGGAGACGTCGAG
TCCAACCCCGGTCCCGGTACCGGATCCACCAAGTCGACACGGATGAGTGTTTCCTTCTATCCGCGTCATT
GTTAGGCCTTACGTACCGATAGACCACTGGTGCAAATAGAGAGCTATACCGGTACTAGTGAGGCACGGCA
TAAGCAAAAGATCGTAGCCCCAGTAAAGCAAACACTCAACTTCGATCTACTCAAACTCGCAGGTGATGTG
GAATCTAATCCAGGACCCTCGAGTGTCTCAAAGGGCGAGGAACTTTTTACGGGCGTTGTTCCGATCCTCG
TCGAATTGGACGGGGACGTTAATGGGCATAAATTCTCAGTTAGTGGTGAGGGTGAGGGGGACGCGACATA
TGGGAAACTTACGCTGAAGTTCATATGTACCACCGGAAAATTGCCAGTGCCGTGGCCTACTCTCGTCACC
ACCCTGACATATGGTGTTCAGTGTTTTAGCCGGTATCCAGACCATATGAAACAGCACGATTTTTTTAAAT
CCGCTATGCCTGAAGGTTACGTACAGGAGCGAACGATATTTTTTAAAGACGACGGAAACTACAAAACTAG
AGCCGAGGTAAAATTCGAGGGTGACACTCTCGTGAACCGGATCGAACTGAAGGGCATAGATTTTAAGGAG
GATGGCAATATACTGGGCCACAAGCTCGAATACAACTATAATTCTCATAATGTCTATATCATGGCGGACA
AACAGAAAAACGGCATCAAGGTAAACTTTAAAATCCGACACAATATTGAGGACGGCTCTGTCCAGCTTGC
GGACCATTACCAACAGAACACGCCGATAGGGGATGGTCCAGTACTTCTCCCTGATAATCACTATTTGTCT
ACTCAGTCAGCTCTTAGCAAGGACCCAAACGAAAAACGGGATCACATGGTCCTTCTTGAGTTCGTCACTG
CGGCTGGGATAACACTCGGGATGGACGAACTGTATAAGTAGGCCGGAGGGCCCACGTACACCATCAGGGT
ACGTCTCAGACACCATCAGGGTCTGTCTGGTACAGCATCAGCGTACCATGGCCCGAACAAAAACTCATCT
CAGAAGAGGATCTGAATAGCGCCGTCGACCATCATCATAATCATCATTGAGTTTAAACCCGCTGATCAGC
CTCGACTGTGCCTTCTAGTTGCCAGCCATCTGTTGTTTGCCCCTCCCCCGTGCCTTCCTTGACCCTGGAA
GGTGCCACTCCCACTGTCCTTTCCTAATAAAATGAGGAAATTGCATCGCATTGTCTGAGTAGGTGTCATT
CTATTCTGGGGGGTGGGGTGGGGCAGGACAGCAAGGGGGAGGATTGGGAAGACAATAGCAGGCATGCTGG
GGATGCGGTGGGCTCTATGGAGATCTATCGATGTTCTGGGGATGCGGTGGGCTCTATGGCTTCTGAGGCG
GAAAGAACCAGCTGGGGCTCTAGGGGGTATCCCC
[124 nt withheld, positions 2835-2958]
C
[91 nt withheld, positions 2960-3050]
AGGGTGATGGTTCACGTACCTAGAAGTTCCTATTCCGAAGTTCCTATTCTCTAGAAAGTATAGGAACTTC
CTTGGCCAAAAAGCCTGAACTCACCGCGACGTCTGTCGAGAAGTTTCTGATCGAAAAGTTCGACAGCGTC
TCCGACCTGATGCAGCTCTCGGAGGGCGAAGAATCTCGTGCTTTCAGCTTCGATGTAGGAGGGCGTGGAT
ATGTCCTGCGGGTAAATAGCTGCGCCGATGGTTTCTACAAAGATCGTTATGTTTATCGGCACTTTGCATC
GGCCGCGCTCCCGATTCCGGAAGTGCTTGACATTGGGGAATTCAGCGAGAGCCTGACCTATTGCATCTCC
CGCCGTGCACAGGGTGTCACGTTGCAAGACCTGCCTGAAACCGAACTGCCCGCTGTTCTGCAGCCGGTCG
CGGAGGCCATGGATGCGATCGCTGCGGCCGATCTTAGCCAGACGAGCGGGTTCGGCCCATTCGGACCGCA
AGGAATCGGTCAATACACTACATGGCGTGATTTCATATGCGCGATTGCTGATCCCCATGTGTATCACTGG
CAAACTGTGATGGACGACACCGTCAGTGCGTCCGTCGCGCAGGCTCTCGATGAGCTGATGCTTTGGGCCG
AGGACTGCCCCGAAGTCCGGCACCTCGTGCACGCGGATTTCGGCTCCAACAATGTCCTGACGGACAATGG
CCGCATAACAGCGGTCATTGACTGGAGCGAGGCGATGTTCGGGGATTCCCAATACGAGGTCGCCAACATC
TTCTTCTGGAGGCCGTGGTTGGCTTGTATGGAGCAGCAGACGCGCTACTTCGAGCGGAGGCATCCGGAGC
TTGCAGGATCGCCGCGGCTCCGGGCGTATATGCTCCGCATTGGTCTTGACCAACTCTATCAGAGCTTGGT
TGACGGCAATTTCGATGATGCAGCTTGGGCGCAGGGTCGATGCGACGCAATCGTCCGATCCGGAGCCGGG
ACTGTCGGGCGTACACAAATCGCCCGCAGAAGCGCGGCCGTCTGGACCGATGGCTGTGTAGAAGTACTCG
CCGATAGTGGAAACCGACGCCCCAGCACTCGTCCGAGGGCAAAGGAATAGCACGTACTACGAGATTTCGA
TTCCACCGCCGCCTTCTATGAAAGGTTGGGCTTCGGAATCGTTTTCCGGGACGCCGGCTGGATGATCCTC
CAGCGCGGGGATCTCATGCTGGAGTTCTTCGCCCACCCCAACTTGTTTATTGCAGCTTATAATGGTTACA
AATAAAGCAATAGCATCACAAATTTCACAAATAAAGCATTTTTTTCACTGCATTCTAGTTGTGGTTTGTC
CAAACTCATCAATGTATCTTATCATGTCTGTATACCGTCGACCTCTAGCTAGAGCTTGGCGTAATCATGG
TCATAGCTGTTTCCTGTGTGAAATTGTTATCCGCTCACAATTCCACACAACATACGAGCCGGAAGCATAA
AGTGTAAAGCCTGGGGTGCCTAATGAGTGAGCTAACTCACATTAATTGCGTTGCGCTCACTGCCCGCTTT
CCAGTCGGGAAACCTGTCGTGCCAGCTGCATTAATGAATCGGCCAACGCGCGGGGAGAGGCGGTTTGCGT
ATTGGGCGCTCTTCCGCTTCCTCGCTCACTGACTCGCTGCGCTCGGTCGTTCGGCTGCGGCGAGCGGTAT
CAGCTCACTCAAAGGCGGTAATACGGTTATCCACAGAATCAGGGGATAACGCAGGAAAGAACATGTGAGC
AAAAGGCCAGCAAAAGGCCAGGAACCGTAAAAAGGCCGCGTTGCTGGCGTTTTTCCATAGGCTCCGCCCC
CCTGACGAGCATCACAAAAATCGACGCTCAAGTCAGAGGTGGCGAAACCCGACAGGACTATAAAGATACC
AGGCGTTTCCCCCTGGAAGCTCCCTCGTGCGCTCTCCTGTTCCGACCCTGCCGCTTACCGGATACCTGTC
CGCCTTTCTCCCTTCGGGAAGCGTGGCGCTTTCTCATAGCTCACGCTGTAGGTATCTCAGTTCGGTGTAG
GTCGTTCGCTCCAAGCTGGGCTGTGTGCACGAACCCCCCGTTCAGCCCGACCGCTGCGCCTTATCCGGTA
ACTATCGTCTTGAGTCCAACCCGGTAAGACACGACTTATCGCCACTGGCAGCAGCCACTGGTAACAGGAT
TAGCAGAGCGAGGTATGTAGGCGGTGCTACAGAGTTCTTGAAGTGGTGGCCTAACTACGGCTACACTAGA
AGAACAGTATTTGGTATCTGCGCTCTGCTGAAGCCAGTTACCTTCGGAAAAAGAGTTGGTAGCTCTTGAT
CCGGCAAACAAACCACCGCTGGTAGCGGTGGTTTTTTTGTTTGCAAGCAGCAGATTACGCGCAGAAAAAA
AGGATCTCAAGAAGATCCTTTGATCTTTTCTACGGGGTCTGACGCTCAGTGGAACGAAAACTCACGTTAA
GGGATTTTGGTCATGAGATTATCAAAAAGGATCTTCACCTAGATCCTTTTAAATTAAAAATGAAGTTTTA
AATCAATCTAAAGTATATATGAGTAAACTTGGTCTGACAGTTACCAATGCTTAATCAGTGAGGCACCTAT
CTCAGCGATCTGTCTATTTCGTTCATCCATAGTTGCCTGACTCCCCGTCGTGTAGATAACTACGATACGG
GAGGGCTTACCATCTGGCCCCAGTGCTGCAATGATACCGCGAGACCCACGCTCACCGGCTCCAGATTTAT
CAGCAATAAACCAGCCAGCCGGAAGGGCCGAGCGCAGAAGTGGTCCTGCAACTTTATCCGCCTCCATCCA
GTCTATTAATTGTTGCCGGGAAGCTAGAGTAAGTAGTTCGCCAGTTAATAGTTTGCGCAACGTTGTTGCC
ATTGCTACAGGCATCGTGGTGTCACGCTCGTCGTTTGGTATGGCTTCATTCAGCTCCGGTTCCCAACGAT
CAAGGCGAGTTACATGATCCCCCATGTTGTGCAAAAAAGCGGTTAGCTCCTTCGGTCCTCCGATCGTTGT
CAGAAGTAAGTTGGCCGCAGTGTTATCACTCATGGTTATGGCAGCACTGCATAATTCTCTTACTGTCATG
CCATCCGTAAGATGCTTTTCTGTGACTGGTGAGTACTCAACCAAGTCATTCTGAGAATAGTGTATGCGGC
GACCGAGTTGCTCTTGCCCGGCGTCAATACGGGATAATACCGCGCCACATAGCAGAACTTTAAAAGTGCT
CATCATTGGAAAACGTTCTTCGGGGCGAAAACTCTCAAGGATCTTACCGCTGTTGAGATCCAGTTCGATG
TAACCCACTCGTGCACCCAACTGATCTTCAGCATCTTTTACTTTCACCAGCGTTTCTGGGTGAGCAAAAA
CAGGAAGGCAAAATGCCGCAAAAAAGGGAATAAGGGCGACACGGAAATGTTGAATACTCATACTCTTCCT
TTTTCAATATTATTGAAGCATTTATCAGGGTTATTGTCTCATGAGCGGATACATATTTGAATGTATTTAG
AAAAATAAACAAATAGGGGTTCCGCGCACATTTCCCCGAAAAGTGCCACCTGACGTCGACGGATCGGGAG
ATCTCCCGATCCCCTATGGTGCACTCTCAGTACAATCTGCTCTGATGCCGCATAGTTAAGCC
Features (pLannotate 1.2.2; 20 found; start..end, strand, type, name):
    176..583     +  promoter       SFFV promoter: spleen focus-forming virus long terminal repeat (LTR) promoter
    597..1304    +  CDS            mCherry: mCherry is a basic (constitutively fluorescent) red fluorescent protein published in 2004, derived from Discosoma sp.. It is reported to be a very rapidly-maturing monomer with low acid sensitivity.
   1350..1408    +  CDS            F2A (fragment): 2A peptide from foot-and-mouth disease virus polyprotein Eukaryotic ribosomes fail to insert a peptide bond between the Gly and Pro residues, yielding separate polypeptides.
   1635..2348    +  CDS            EGFP: EGFP is a basic (constitutively fluorescent) green fluorescent protein published in 1996, derived from Aequorea victoria. It is reported to be a rapidly-maturing weak dimer with moderate acid sensitivity.
   2526..2750    +  polyA_signal   bGH poly(A) signal: bovine growth hormone polyadenylation signal
   2766..2789    +  polyA_signal   bGH poly(A) signal (fragment): bovine growth hormone polyadenylation signal
   2793..2814    +  promoter       SV40 promoter (fragment): SV40 enhancer and early promoter
   2835..3068    +  rep_origin     f1 ori (fragment) (sequence partly withheld): f1 bacteriophage origin of replication; arrow indicates direction of (+) strand synthesis
   3073..3120    +  protein_bind   FRT: FLP-mediated recombination occurs in the 8-bp core sequence TCTAGAAA (Turan and Bode, 2011). FLP recombinase from the Saccharomyces cerevisiae 2μ plasmid
   3128..4150    +  CDS            HygR: aminoglycoside phosphotransferase from E. coli; aph(4)-Ia; confers resistance to hygromycin
   4160..4285    +  CDS            ble (fragment): BLE_KLEPN - Experimental evidence at protein level: Swiss-Prot protein existence level 1. Binding protein with a strong affinity to the bleomycin family of antibiotics. Binds to CL990; an antimitotic-antibiotic compound. From Klebsiella pneumoniae.
   4280..4401    +  polyA_signal   SV40 poly(A) signal: SV40 polyadenylation signal
   4474..4490    -  protein_bind   lac operator: The lac repressor binds to the lac operator to inhibit transcription in E. coli. This inhibition can be relieved by adding lactose or isopropyl-β-D-thiogalactopyranoside (IPTG). lac repressor encoded by lacI
   4498..4528    -  promoter       lac promoter: promoter for the E. coli lac operon
   4543..4564    -  protein_bind   CAP binding site: CAP binding activates transcription in the presence of cAMP. E. coli catabolite activator protein
   4577..4669    -  CDS            lacI (fragment): lac repressor; lacI; The lac repressor binds to the lac operator to inhibit transcription in E. coli. This inhibition can be relieved by adding lactose or isopropyl-β-D-thiogalactopyranoside (IPTG).
   4852..5440    -  rep_origin     ori: high-copy-number ColE1/pMB1/pBR322/pUC origin of replication
   5611..6471    -  CDS            AmpR: β-lactamase; bla; confers resistance to ampicillin, carbenicillin, and related antibiotics
   6472..6576    -  promoter       AmpR promoter: bla
   6635..5       -  misc_feature   bom (fragment) (across the origin): basis of mobility region from pBR322
