[The description below was written by a language model from this plasmid's Addgene catalogue record and pLannotate feature annotations shown in this document.]
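Description:
EK0438 SFFV-mCherry-SGc(s70587)cSG-EGFP-(3xMS2) (FLP-IN) is a 6.7 kb mammalian expression plasmid that encodes an ADAR-editing-based RNA sensor on a Flp-In type backbone. It is maintained in E. coli through a high-copy ColE1/pUC origin and an ampicillin resistance gene. The backbone also carries an FRT site directly upstream of a hygromycin resistance coding sequence with an SV40 poly(A) signal. No complete promoter is annotated ahead of this cassette, which fits the usual Flp-In design: FLP-mediated recombination into a genomic FRT landing pad supplies the promoter, so hygromycin selects for correct single-copy integrants. The plasmid can presumably also be used by transient transfection.

The payload is a single transcript driven by the SFFV LTR promoter and terminated by a bGH poly(A) signal. mCherry comes first as a constitutive marker, followed by a 2A peptide element, then the sensor segment s70587, and finally EGFP as the output. The sensor region and the flanking "SGc/cSG" elements named in the title are not individually annotated, and neither are the three MS2 hairpins that the record places in the 3' UTR. The sensor is designed to detect a synthetic trigger sequence (synthetic sequence 1, supplied by a companion construct). In this class of sensor, pairing of trigger and sensor RNA recruits ADAR editing that allows translation to continue into the downstream output, although the record itself does not detail the mechanism. The MS2 sites allow recruitment of an MCP-ADAR deaminase domain fusion.

The depositor recommends the plasmid as a template for building new sensors. Added restriction sites allow independent swapping of the marker, the sensor sequence and the output.
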