Addgene plasmid #191163: EK0438 SFFV-mCherry-SGc(s70587)cSG-EGFP-(3xMS2) (FLP-IN)
Purpose: Expression of a sensor for synthetic sequence 1 (EK0208) with three MS2 sequences in the 3' UTR in mammalian cells. Compared to EK0285, also has additional restriction sites around the sensor sequence. Recommended for the basis for cloning new sensors for use with MCP-ADAR(DD). HindIII & MluI can be used to swap out marker (mCherry). (KpnI or BamHI) and (BshTI or BcuI) can be used to swap out sensor sequence (s70587). XhoI and ApaI can be used to swap out output (EGFP).
Depositing lab: Xiaojing Gao. Depositing organization: Stanford University. Publication: Modular, programmable RNA sensing using ADAR editing in living cells. Kaseniit KE, Katz N, Kolber NS, Call CC, Wengier DL, Cody WB, Sattely ES, Gao XJ. Nat Biotechnol. 2022 Oct 5. pii: 10.1038/s41587-022-01493-x. doi: 10.1038/s41587-022-01493-x. PubMed 36198772.
Backbone
  Vector backbone: FLP-IN
  Vector type: Mammalian Expression
Growth in bacteria
  Bacterial resistance: Ampicillin, 100 μg/mL
  Growth temperature: 37°C
  Growth strain: DH5alpha
  Copy number: High Copy
Gene/Insert
  Gene/Insert name: mCherry:s70587:EGFP-3xMS2
  Species: Synthetic
  Mutation: WT
  Promoter: SFFV
  Cloning method: Unknown
Terms and licenses: Academic/Nonprofit Terms; Industry Terms: Not Available to Industry
Depositor comments: Please see https://rnasensing.bio/ for more details. Please visit https://www.biorxiv.org/content/10.1101/2022.01.28.478207v1 for bioRxiv preprint.
How to cite: EK0438 SFFV-mCherry-SGc(s70587)cSG-EGFP-(3xMS2) (FLP-IN) was a gift from Xiaojing Gao (Addgene plasmid # 191163 ; http://n2t.net/addgene:191163 ; RRID:Addgene_191163)
